>Addgene plasmid #243937 | pUPD3_PARTPRM_J23107 | addgene full sequence | sequence record 487748 | Addgene NGS Result
GGTCTCGTTTGAGCTAGCATAATACCTAGGGCTGAGCTAGCCGTAAACTCCCGAGACCACTCATCGCCCA
ATCACTAGTGAATTCGTTCTATAGTGTCACCTAAATACCATAGAGCCGTTGGTCATAGCTGTTTCCTGTC
CAGGCATCATGACACGGTTATCCACAGAATCAGGGGATAACGCAGGAAAGAACATGTGAGCAAAAGGCCA
GCAAAAGGCCAGGAACCGTAAAAAGGCCGCGTTGCTGGCGTTTTTCCATAGGCTCCGCCCCCCTGACGAG
CATCACAAAAATCGACGCTCAAGTCAGAGGTGGCGAAACCCGACAGGACTATAAAGATACCAGGCGTTTC
CCCCTGGAAGCTCCCTCGTGCGCTCTCCTGTTCCGACCCTGCCGCTTACCGGATACCTGTCCGCCTTTCT
CCCTTCGGGAAGCGTGGCGCTTTCTCATAGCTCACGCTGTAGGTATCTCAGTTCGGTGTAGGTCGTTCGC
TCCAAGCTGGGCTGTGTGCACGAACCCCCCGTTCAGCCCGACCGCTGCGCCTTATCCGGTAACTATCGTC
TTGAGTCCAACCCGGTAAGACACGACTTATCGCCACTGGCAGCAGCCACTGGTAACAGGATTAGCAGAGC
GAGGTATGTAGGCGGTGCTACAGAGTTCTTGAAGTGGTGGCCTAACTACGGCTACACTAGAAGAACAGTA
TTTGGTATCTGCGCTCTGCTGAAGCCAGTTACCTTCGGAAAAAGAGTTGGTAGCTCTTGATCCGGCAAAC
AAACCACCGCTGGTAGCGGTGGTTTTTTTGTTTGCAAGCAGCAGATTACGCGCAGAAAAAAAGGATCTCA
AGAAGATCCTTTGATCTTTTCTACGGGGTCTGACGCTCAGTGGAACGAAAACTCACGTTAAGGGATTTTG
GTCATGAGATTATCAAAAAGGATCTTCACCTAGATCCTTTTGTGATGATCGGCACGTAAGAGGTTCCAAC
TTTCACCATAATGAAATAAGATCACTACCGGGCGTATTTTTTGAGTTATCGAGATTTTCAGGAGCTAAGG
AAGCTAAAATGGAGAAAAAAATCACTGGATATACCACCGTTGATATATCCCAATGGCATCGTAAAGAACA
TTTTGAGGCATTTCAGTCAGTTGCTCAATGTACCTATAACCAGACCGTTCAGCTGGATATTACGGCCTTT
TTAAAGACCGTAAAGAAAAATAAGCACAAGTTTTATCCGGCCTTTATTCACATTCTTGCCCGCCTGATGA
ATGCTCATCCGGAATTCCGTATGGCAATGAAAGACGGTGAGCTGGTGATATGGGATAGTGTTCACCCTTG
TTACACCGTTTTCCATGAGCAAACTGAAACGTTTTCATCGCTCTGGAGTGAATACCACGACGATTTCCGG
CAGTTTCTACACATATATTCGCAAGATGTGGCGTGTTACGGTGAAAACCTGGCCTATTTCCCTAAAGGGT
TTATTGAGAATATGTTTTTCGTGTCAGCCAATCCCTGGGTGAGTTTCACCAGTTTTGATTTAAACGTGGC
CAATATGGACAACTTCTTCGCCCCCGTTTTCACCATGGGCAAATATTATACGCAAGGCGACAAGGTGCTG
ATGCCGCTGGCGATTCAGGTTCATCATGCCGTTTGTGATGGCTTCCATGTCGGCAGAATGCTTAATGAAT
TACAACAGTACTGCGATGAGTGGCAGGGCGGGGCGTAATTTTTTTAAGGCAGTTATTGGTGCCCTTAAAC
GCCTGGTTGCTACGCCTGAATAAGTGATAATAAGCGGATGAATGGCAGAAATTCGATGATAAGCTGTCAA
ACATGATGT
[125 nt withheld, positions 1830-1954]
C
[91 nt withheld, positions 1956-2046]
AGGGTGATGGTTCACGTAGTGGGCCAGCGCCCTGATAGACGGTTTTTCGCCCTTTGACGTTGGAGTCCAC
GTTCTTT
[37 nt withheld, positions 2124-2160]
ACCCTATCTCGGTCTATTCTTTTGATTTATAAGGGATTTTGCCGATTTCGGCCTATTGGTTAAAAAATGA
GCTGATTTAACAAAAATTTAACGCGAATTTTAACAAAATATTAACGCTTACAATTTTAACATTGTAGAAA
CGCATGTAAAACGACGGCCAGTGAATTGTAATACGACTCACTATAGGGTGAATTCCGCTTAGGACCTTAG
ATATTGATCTCAA
Features (pLannotate 1.2.2; 8 found; start..end, strand, type, name):
     88..106     -  promoter       SP6 promoter: promoter for bacteriophage SP6 RNA polymerase
    253..841     -  rep_origin     ori: high-copy-number ColE1/pMB1/pBR322/pUC origin of replication
    956..1058    +  promoter       cat promoter: promoter of the E. coli cat gene encoding chloramphenicol acetyltransferase
   1059..1715    +  CDS            cat: CAT_ECOLX - Experimental evidence at protein level: Swiss-Prot protein existence level 1. This enzyme is an effector of chloramphenicol resistance in bacteria. From Escherichia coli. This protein is used as a marker in many commonly used cloning vectors, such as pACYC184.
   1803..1820    -  promoter       tet promoter (fragment): E. coli promoter for tetracycline efflux protein gene
   1831..2286    +  rep_origin     f1 ori (sequence partly withheld): f1 bacteriophage origin of replication; arrow indicates direction of (+) strand synthesis
   2305..2326    -  CDS            lacZα (fragment): LacZα fragment of β-galactosidase; lacZ fragment
   2329..2347    +  promoter       T7 promoter: promoter for bacteriophage T7 RNA polymerase
