[The description below was written by a language model from this plasmid's Addgene catalogue record and pLannotate feature annotations shown in this document.]
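Description:
pUPD3_PARTPRM_J23107 is a small (about 2.4 kb) GoldenBraid2.0 part-domestication plasmid that stores a single standardized DNA part, the synthetic constitutive promoter J23107, in the pUPD3 entry vector. It belongs to a GoldenBraid2.0 toolkit adapted for E. coli and other enteric bacteria. The plasmid is maintained in E. coli at high copy through a ColE1/pUC-type origin of replication and is selected with chloramphenicol, conferred by the cat gene (chloramphenicol acetyltransferase) expressed from its native cat promoter. The backbone also carries an f1 bacteriophage origin, which in principle permits production of single-stranded DNA, and a short tet promoter fragment that appears to be a backbone remnant.

The insert is only 36 bp, is listed as synthetic, and was introduced by Golden Gate cloning. The automated annotation does not call it as a feature. By elimination it presumably lies in the cloning region bracketed by the T7 and SP6 phage promoters, which span the origin of the circular sequence. A residual lacZα fragment next to the T7 promoter suggests that the part replaced a lacZα screening cassette, as is common in such entry vectors, though the record does not say so explicitly. The part is supplied as a promoter only, without a ribosome binding site, so translation initiation signals must come from a separate part. Its intended use is as a level-0 building block: Type IIS restriction-ligation assembly releases the promoter and joins it to RBS, coding sequence and terminator parts to build bacterial transcriptional units with constitutive expression.
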