Addgene plasmid #243937: pUPD3_PARTPRM_J23107
Purpose: GoldenBraid2.0 Constitutive promoter, lacking ribosome binding site.
Depositing lab: Christophe Herman. Depositing organization: Baylor College of Medicine. Publication: GoldenBraid2.0 E. coli: a comprehensive and characterized toolkit for enterics. Cooke MB, Welch KT, Ramirez LD, Wen AX, Marciano DC, Herman C. Synth Biol (Oxf). 2025 Aug 14;10(1):ysaf015. doi: 10.1093/synbio/ysaf015. eCollection 2025. PubMed 40927394.
Backbone
  Vector backbone: pUPD3
  Vector type: Bacterial Expression
Growth in bacteria
  Bacterial resistance: Chloramphenicol, 25 μg/mL
  Growth temperature: 37°C
  Growth strain: DH5alpha
  Copy number: High Copy
Gene/Insert
  Gene/Insert name: J23107
  Species: Synthetic
  Insert size (bp): 36
  Cloning method: Golden Gate
Terms and licenses: Academic/Nonprofit Terms; Industry Terms: Not Available to Industry
How to cite: pUPD3_PARTPRM_J23107 was a gift from Christophe Herman (Addgene plasmid # 243937 ; http://n2t.net/addgene:243937 ; RRID:Addgene_243937)
